>Addgene plasmid #85151 | Bsrs078-TraR(W) | depositor full sequence | sequence record 164064 | Bsrs078-TraR(W) sequence 3280 bps
CTCGGGCCCCAAATAATGATTTTATTTTGACTGATAGTGACCTGTTCGTTGCAACAAATTGATGAGCAAT
GCTTTTTTATAATGCCAACTTTGTACAAAAAAGCAGGCTCCGAATTGGTATCACGAGGCAGAATTTCAGA
TAAAAAAAATCCTTAGCTTTCGCTAAGGATCTGAAGTGGAATTCATGAGATCTGAATTCAAAAGATCTTA
AGTAAGTAAGAGTATACGTATATCGGCTAATAACGTATTAAGGCGCTTCGGCGCCTTTTTTTATGGGGGT
ATTTTCATCCCAATCCACACGTCCAACGCACAGCAAACACCACGTCGACCCTATCAGCTGCGTGCTTTCT
ATGAGTCGTTGCTGCATAACTTGACAATTAATCATCCGGCTCGTATAATGTGTGGAAGGGCCCAAGTTCA
CTTAAAAAGGAGATCAACAATGAAAGCAATTTTCGTACTGAAACATCTTAATCATGCTGGGGAGGGTTTC
TAATGCAGCACTGGCTGGATAAGCTGACTGATCTGGCGGCAATTGAGGGTGATGAATGCATTCTGAAAAC
TGGTCTGGCGGATATTGCGGACCACTTCGGTTTTACCGGTTACGCGTACCTGCACATCCAGCACCGTCAT
ATTACCGCTGTGACCAACTACCACCGTCAATGGCAATCCACCTACTTCGATAAAAAATTCGAGGCGCTGG
ACCCGGTGGTTAAGCGTGCGCGTTCTCGCAAACACATCTTCACTTGGAGCGGTGAACACGAACGTCCAAC
TCTGAGCAAAGACGAACGCGCGTTCTACGACCACGCGTCCGACTTTGGTATCCGTTCTGGCATCACCATT
CCGATTAAAACGGCCAACGGTTTCATGTCTATGTTCACCATGGCAAGCGATAAACCGGTTATCGACCTGG
ACCGTGAAATCGACGCCGTAGCTGCGGCGGCGACCATCGGTCAAATTCACGCGCGTATCTCCTTTCTGCG
CACGACCCCGACGGCGGAAGACGCTGCATGGCTGGATCCTAAGGAAGCTACTTACCTGCGTTGGATCGCC
GTAGGCAAAACCATGTGGGAAATCGCAGATATCGAAGGCGTTAAATACAATTCCGTCCGCGTAAAACTGC
GCGAAGCTATGAAACGCTTCGACGTACGTTCTAAAGCCCACCTGACGGCCCTGGCTATCCGTCGCAAGCT
GATCTGAGGATCCAAACTCGAGTAAGGATCTCCAGGCATCAAATAAAACGAAAGGCTCAGTCGAAAGACT
GGGCCTTTCGTTTTATCTGTTGTTTGTCGGTGAACGCTCTCTACTAGAGTCACACTGGCTCACCTTCGGG
TGGGCCTTTCTGCGTTTATAGGATCCTAACTCGCTCCTCAGGCTTCCTCGCTCACTGACTCGCTGCGCTC
GGTCGTTCGGCTGCGGCGAGCGGTATCAGCTCACTCAAAGGCGGTAATCAATTCGACCCAGCTTTCTTGT
ACAAAGTTGGCATTATAAAAAATAATTGCTCATCAATTTGTTGCAACGAACAGGTCACTATCAGTCAAAA
TAAAATCATTATTTGCCATCCAGCTGATATCCCCTATAGTGAGTCGTATTACATGGTCATAGCTGTTTCC
TGGCAGCTCTGGCCCGTGTCTCAAAATCTCTGATGTTACATTGCACAAGATAAAAATATATCATCATGCC
TCCTCTAGACCAGCCAGGACAGAAATGCCTCGACTTCGCTGCTGCCCAAGGTTGCCGGGTGACGCACACC
GTGGAAACGGATGAAGGCACGAACCCAGTGGACATAAGCCTGTTCGGTTCGTAAGCTGTAATGCAAGTAG
CGTATGCGCTCACGCAACTGGTCCAGAACCTTGACCGAACGCAGCGGTGGTAACGGCGCAGTGGCGGTTT
TCATGGCTTGTTATGACTGTTTTTTTGGGGTACAGTCTATGCCTCGGGCATCCAAGCAGCAAGCGCGTTA
CGCCGTGGGTCGATGTTTGATGTTATGGAGCAGCAACGATGTTACGCAGCAGGGCAGTCGCCCTAAAACA
AAGTTAAACATCATGAGGGAAGCGGTGATCGCCGAAGTATCGACTCAACTATCAGAGGTAGTTGGCGTCA
TCGAGCGCCATCTCGAACCGACGTTGCTGGCCGTACATTTGTACGGCTCCGCAGTGGATGGCGGCCTGAA
GCCACACAGTGATATTGATTTGCTGGTTACGGTGACCGTAAGGCTTGATGAAACAACGCGGCGAGCTTTG
ATCAACGACCTTTTGGAAACTTCGGCTTCCCCTGGAGAGAGCGAGATTCTCCGCGCTGTAGAAGTCACCA
TTGTTGTGCACGACGACATCATTCCGTGGCGTTATCCAGCTAAGCGCGAACTGCAATTTGGAGAATGGCA
GCGCAATGACATTCTTGCAGGTATCTTCGAGCCAGCCACGATCGACATTGATCTGGCTATCTTGCTGACA
AAAGCAAGAGAACATAGCGTTGCCTTGGTAGGTCCAGCGGCGGAGGAACTCTTTGATCCGGTTCCTGAAC
AGGATCTATTTGAGGCGCTAAATGAAACCTTAACGCTATGGAACTCGCCGCCCGACTGGGCTGGCGATGA
GCGAAATGTAGTGCTTACGTTGTCCCGCATTTGGTACAGCGCAGTAACCGGCAAAATCGCGCCGAAGGAT
GTCGCTGCCGACTGGGCAATGGAGCGCCTGCCGGCCCAGTATCAGCCCGTCATACTTGAAGCTAGACAGG
CTTATCTTGGACAAGAAGAAGATCGCTTGGCCTCGCGCGCAGATCAGTTGGAAGAATTTGTCCACTACGT
GAAAGGCGAGATCACCAAGGTAGTCGGCAAATAACCCTCGAGAGCAGTTCAACCTGTTGATAGTACGTAC
TAAGCTCTCATGTTTCACGTACTAAGCTCTCATGTTTAACGTACTAAGCTCTCATGTTTAACGAACTAAA
CCCTCATGGCTAACGTACTAAGCTCTCATGGCTAACGTACTAAGCTCTCATGTTTCACGTACTAAGCTCT
CATGTTTGAACAATAAAATTAATATAAATCAGCAACTTAAATAGCCTCTAAGGTTTTAAGTTTTATAAGA
AAAAAAAGAATATATAAGGCTTTTAAAGCTTTTAAGGTTTAACGGTTGTGGACAACAAGCCAGGGATGTA
ACGCACTGAGAAGCCCTTAGAGCCTCTCAAAGCAATTTTGAGTGACACAGGAACACTTAACGGCTGACAT
GGGAATTAGCCATGGGCCCGTGCGAATCACCCTAGGTGTAAAACGACGGCCAGTCTTAAG
Features (pLannotate 1.2.2; 13 found; start..end, strand, type, name):
     10..109     +  protein_bind   attL1: mutant version of attL; recombination site for the Gateway® LR reaction LR Clonase™
    133..170     -  terminator     bacterial terminator (fragment): putative bacterial transcription terminator
    371..400     +  promoter       trc promoter: strong E. coli promoter; hybrid between the trp and lac UV5 promoters
    493..1194    +  CDS            traR: TRAR_RHIRD - Experimental evidence at protein level: Swiss-Prot protein existence level 1. Positive regulation of conjugal transfer of Ti plasmids. TraR activates target genes in the presence of AAI and also activates traR and traI themselves. From Rhizobium radiobacter (Agrobacterium tumefaciens) (Agrobacterium radiobacter).
   1230..1301    +  terminator     rrnB T1 terminator: transcription terminator T1 from the E. coli rrnB gene
   1317..1344    +  terminator     T7Te terminator: phage T7 early transcription terminator
   1456..1555    -  protein_bind   attL2: mutant version of attL; recombination site for the Gateway® LR reaction LR Clonase™
   1573..1591    -  promoter       T7 promoter: promoter for bacteriophage T7 RNA polymerase
   1781..1804    +  promoter       Pc promoter (fragment): intI1 (promoter lies within the coding sequence); class 1 integron promoter
   1980..2036    +  CDS            GmR (fragment): gentamycin acetyltransferase; aacC1; confers resistance to gentamycin
   2043..2834    +  CDS            SmR: aminoglycoside adenylyltransferase (Murphy, 1985); aadA; confers resistance to spectinomycin and streptomycin
   2863..3219    +  rep_origin     R6K γ ori: γ replication origin from E. coli plasmid R6K; requires the R6K initiator protein pi for replication
   3257..3274    -  CDS            lacZα (fragment): LacZα fragment of β-galactosidase; lacZ fragment
