[The description below was written by a language model from this plasmid's Addgene catalogue record and pLannotate feature annotations shown in this document.]
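Description:
Bsrs078-TraR(W) is a small (about 3.3 kb) bacterial expression plasmid built on the pBjk2807 backbone and designed to express the quorum-sensing regulator TraR(W) constitutively in E. coli. It replicates from the R6K γ origin, which depends on the pi initiator protein supplied in trans. This is why the record specifies a pir-expressing DIAL strain for propagation and warns that a special host may be needed. The copy number is listed as unknown. Selection is with spectinomycin, conferred by an aadA (SmR) aminoglycoside adenylyltransferase gene that lies downstream of a fragment of the class 1 integron Pc promoter and a short remnant of a gentamicin resistance gene.

The expression cassette consists of a trc promoter (a strong trp/lac hybrid E. coli promoter) followed by the traR coding sequence, which matches the Agrobacterium tumefaciens TraR protein. TraR is a LuxR-type transcriptional activator that switches on target genes in the presence of its acyl-homoserine lactone autoinducer. Transcription is terminated by tandem rrnB T1 and T7Te terminators. No lacI gene is annotated on the plasmid, which is consistent with the stated constitutive expression. The "(W)" designation presumably marks a particular TraR variant, but the record does not define it. The whole cassette is flanked by attL1 and attL2 sites, giving the plasmid the architecture of a Gateway entry clone from which the unit could be moved by LR recombination. A T7 promoter and a small lacZα fragment are residual backbone elements. The associated publication concerns quorum-sensing communication modules for microbial consortia, which suggests the plasmid serves as the receiver-regulator component in synthetic cell-to-cell signalling circuits.
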