Addgene plasmid #85151: Bsrs078-TraR(W)
Purpose: Constitutively expresses TraR(W)
Depositing lab: Jeff Hasty. Depositing organization: University of California, San Diego (UCSD). Publication: Quorum Sensing Communication Modules for Microbial Consortia. Scott SR, Hasty J. ACS Synth Biol. 2016 Sep 16;5(9):969-77. doi: 10.1021/acssynbio.5b00286. Epub 2016 May 19. PubMed 27172092.
Backbone
  Vector backbone: pBjk2807
Growth in bacteria
  Bacterial resistance: Spectinomycin, 50 μg/mL
  Growth temperature: 37°C
  Growth strain: DIAL Strain (pir)
  Copy number: Unknown
Gene/Insert
  Gene/Insert name: TraR(W)
Terms and licenses: Academic/Nonprofit Terms; Industry Terms: Not Available to Industry
Depositor comments: Please note that this plasmid may require a unique bacterial strain, so make sure to confirm that you can also obtain the appropriate growth strain. Please contact us or contact our distributors if you have any questions.
How to cite: Bsrs078-TraR(W) was a gift from Jeff Hasty (Addgene plasmid # 85151 ; http://n2t.net/addgene:85151 ; RRID:Addgene_85151)
