>Addgene plasmid #85151 | Bsrs078-TraR(W) | addgene partial sequence | sequence record 168505 | M13-F20 5'-TGTAAAACGACGGCCAGT-3'
TGATAGTGACCTGTTCGTTGCAACAAATTGATGAGCAATGCTTTTTTATAATGCCAACTTTGTACAAAAA
AGCAGGCTCCGAATTGGTATCACGAGGCAGAATTTCAGATAAAAAAAATCCTTAGCTTTCGCTAAGGATC
TGAAGTGGAATTCATGAGATCTGAATTCAAAAGATCTTAAGTAAGTAAGAGTATACGTATATCGGCTAAT
AACGTATTAAGGCGCTTCGGCGCCTTTTTTTATGGGGGTATTTTCATCCCAATCCACACGTCCAACGCAC
AGCAAACACCACGTCGACCCTATCAGCTGCGTGCTTTCTATGAGTCGTTGCTGCATAACTTGACAATTAA
TCATCCGGCTCGTATAATGTGTGGAAGGGCCCAAGTTCACTTAAAAAGGAGATCAACAATGAAAGCAATT
TTCGTACTGAAACATCTTAATCATGCTGGGGAGGGTTTCTAATGCAGCACTGGCTGGATAAGCTGACTGA
TCTGGCGGCAATTGAGGGTGATGAATGCATTCTGAAAACTGGTCTGGCGGATATTGCGGACCACTTCGGT
TTTACCGGTTACGCGTACCTGCACATCCAGCACCGTCATATTACCGCTGTGACCAACTACCACCGTCAAT
GGCAATCCACCTACTTCGATAAAAAATTCGAGGCGCTGGACCCGGTGGTTAAGCGTGCGCGTTCTCGCAA
ACACATCTTCACTTGGAGCGGTGAACACGAACGTCCAACTCTGAGCAAAGACGAACGCGCGTTCTACGAC
CACGCGTCCGACTTTGGTATCCGTTCTGGCATCACCATT
