>Addgene plasmid #85151 | Bsrs078-TraR(W) | addgene partial sequence | sequence record 168506 | M13-Rev 5'-CAGGAAACAGCTATGACC-3'
ATAATGATTTTATTTTGACTGATAGTGACCTGTTCGTTGCAACAAATTGATGAGCAATTATTTTTTATAA
TGCCAACTTTGTACAAGAAAGCTGGGTCGAATTGATTACCGCCTTTGAGTGAGCTGATACCGCTCGCCGC
AGCCGAACGACCGAGCGCAGCGAGTCAGTGAGCGAGGAAGCCTGAGGAGCGAGTTAGGATCCTATAAACG
CAGAAAGGCCCACCCGAAGGTGAGCCAGTGTGACTCTAGTAGAGAGCGTTCACCGACAAACAACAGATAA
AACGAAAGGCCCAGTCTTTCGACTGAGCCTTTCGTTTTATTTGATGCCTGGAGATCCTTACTCGAGTTTG
GATCCTCAGATCAGCTTGCGACGGATAGCCAGGGCCGTCAGGTGGGCTTTAGAACGTACGTCGAAGCGTT
TCATAGCTTCGCGCAGTTTTACGCGGACGGAATTGTATTTAACGCCTTCGATATCTGCGATTTCCCACAT
GGTTTTGCCTACGGCGATCCAACGCAGGTAAGTAGCTTCCTTAGGATCCAGCCATGCAGCGTCTTCCGCC
GTCGGGGTCGTGCGCAGAAAGGAGATACGCGCGTGAATTTGACCGATGGTCGCCGCCGCAGCTACGGCGT
CGATTTCACGGTCCAGGTCGATAACCGGTTTATCGCTTGCCATGGTGAACATAGACATGAAACCGTTGGC
CGTTTTAATCGGAATGGTGATGCCAGAACGGATACCAAAGTCGGACGCGTGGTCGTAGAACGCGCGTTCG
TCTTTGCTCAGAGTTGGACGTTCGTGTTCACCGCTCCAAGTGAAGATGTGTTTGCGAGAACGCGCACGCT
TAACCACCGGGTCCAGCGCCTCGAATTTTTTATCGAAGTAGGTGGATTGCCATTGACGGTG
